>Addgene plasmid #143571 | TFORF2138 | addgene full sequence | sequence record 408739 | Addgene NGS Result
TTAATGTAGTCTTATGCAATACTCTTGTAGTCTTGCAACATGGTAACGATGAGTTAGCAACATGCCTTAC
AAGGAGAGAAAAAGCACCGTGCATGCCGATTGGTGGAAGTAAGGTGGTACGATCGTGCCTTATTAGGAAG
GCAACAGACGGGTCTGACATGGATTGGACGAACCACTGAATTGCCGCATTGCAGAGATATTGTATTTAAG
TGCCTAGCTCGATACATAAACGGGTCTCTCTGGTTAGACCAGATCTGAGCCTGGGAGCTCTCTGGCTAAC
TAGGGAACCCACTGCTTAAGCCTCAATAAAGCTTGCCTTGAGTGCTTCAAGTAGTGTGTGCCCGTCTGTT
GTGTGACTCTGGTAACTAGAGATCCCTCAGACCCTTTTAGTCAGTGTGGAAAATCTCTAGCAGTGGCGCC
CGAACAGGGACTTGAAAGCGAAAGGGAAACCAGAGGAGCTCTCTCGACGCAGGACTCGGCTTGCTGAAGC
GCGCACGGCAAGAGGCGAGGGGCGGCGACTGGTGAGTACGCCAAAAATTTTGACTAGCGGAGGCTAGAAG
GAGAGAGATGGGTGCGAGAGCGTCAGTATTAAGCGGGGGAGAATTAGATCGCGATGGGAAAAAATTCGGT
TAAGGCCAGGGGGAAAGAAAAAATATAAATTAAAACATATAGTATGGGCAAGCAGGGAGCTAGAACGATT
CGCAGTTAATCCTGGCCTGTTAGAAACATCAGAAGGCTGTAGACAAATACTGGGACAGCTACAACCATCC
CTTCAGACAGGATCAGAAGAACTTAGATCATTATATAATACAGTAGCAACCCTCTATTGTGTGCATCAAA
GGATAGAGATAAAAGACACCAAGGAAGCTTTAGACAAGATAGAGGAAGAGCAAAACAAAAGTAAGACCAC
CGCACAGCAAGCGGCCGCTGATCTTCAGACCTGGAGGAGGAGATATGAGGGACAATTGGAGAAGTGAATT
ATATAAATATAAAGTAGTAAAAATTGAACCATTAGGAGTAGCACCCACCAAGGCAAAGAGAAGAGTGGTG
CAGAGAGAAAAAAGAGCAGTGGGAATAGGAGCTTTGTTCCTTGGGTTCTTGGGAGCAGCAGGAAGCACTA
TGGGCGCAGCGTCAATGACGCTGACGGTACAGGCCAGACAATTATTGTCTGGTATAGTGCAGCAGCAGAA
CAATTTGCTGAGGGCTATTGAGGCGCAACAGCATCTGTTGCAACTCACAGTCTGGGGCATCAAGCAGCTC
CAGGCAAGAATCCTGGCTGTGGAAAGATACCTAAAGGATCAACAGCTCCTGGGGATTTGGGGTTGCTCTG
GAAAACTCATTTGCACCACTGCTGTGCCTTGGAATGCTAGTTGGAGTAATAAATCTCTGGAACAGATTTG
GAATCACACGACCTGGATGGAGTGGGACAGAGAAATTAACAATTACACAAGCTTAATACACTCCTTAATT
GAAGAATCGCAAAACCAGCAAGAAAAGAATGAACAAGAATTATTGGAATTAGATAAATGGGCAAGTTTGT
GGAATTGGTTTAACATAACAAATTGGCTGTGGTATATAAAATTATTCATAATGATAGTAGGAGGCTTGGT
AGGTTTAAGAATAGTTTTTGCTGTACTTTCTATAGTGAATAGAGTTAGGCAGGGATATTCACCATTATCG
TTTCAGACCCACCTCCCAACCCCGAGGGGACCCATGCATTGCATCTCAATTAGTCAGCAACCAGGTGTGG
AAAGTCCCCAGGCTCCCCAGCAGGCAGAAGTATGCAAAGCATGCGTCTCAATTAGTCAGCAACCATAGTC
CCGCCCCTAACTCCGCCCATCCCGCCCCTAACTCCGCCCAGTTCCGCCCATTCTCCGCCCCATGGCTGAC
TAATTTTTTTTATTTATGCAGAGGCCGAGGCCGCCTCGGCCTCTGAGCTATTCCAGAAGTAGTGAGGAGG
CTTTTTTGGAGGCCTAGGCTTTTGCAAAAAGCTTTCTAGAGGTACCACCGGAGCTTACCATGACCGAGTA
CAAGCCCACGGTGCGCCTCGCCACCCGCGACGACGTCCCCAGGGCCGTACGCACCCTCGCCGCCGCGTTC
GCCGACTACCCCGCCACGCGCCACACCGTCGATCCGGACCGCCACATCGAGCGGGTCACCGAGCTGCAAG
AACTCTTCCTCACGCGCGTCGGGCTCGACATCGGCAAGGTGTGGGTCGCGGACGACGGCGCCGCCGTGGC
GGTCTGGACCACGCCGGAGAGCGTCGAAGCGGGGGCGGTGTTCGCCGAGATCGGCCCGCGCATGGCCGAG
TTGAGCGGTTCCCGGCTGGCCGCGCAGCAACAGATGGAAGGCCTCCTGGCGCCGCACCGGCCCAAGGAGC
CCGCGTGGTTCCTGGCCACCGTCGGCGTCTCGCCCGACCACCAGGGCAAGGGTCTGGGCAGCGCCGTCGT
GCTCCCCGGAGTGGAGGCGGCCGAGCGCGCCGGGGTGCCCGCCTTCCTGGAGACCTCCGCGCCCCGCAAC
CTCCCCTTCTACGAGCGGCTCGGCTTCACCGTCACCGCCGACGTCGAGGTGCCCGAAGGACCGCGCACCT
GGTGCATGACCCGCAAGCCCGGTGCCAGTTAACGAATTCTAGATCTTGAGACAAATGGCAGTATTCATCC
ACAATTTTAAAAGAAAAGGGGGGATTGGGGGGTACAGTGCAGGGGAAAGAATAGTAGACATAATAGCAAC
AGACATACAAACTAAAGAATTACAAAAACAAATTACAAAAATTCAAAATTTTCGGGTTTATTACAGGGAC
AGCAGAGATCCACTTTGGCGCCGGCTCGAGGCCTGCAGGTGCAAAGATGGATAAAGTTTTAAACAGAGAG
GAATCTTTGCAGCTAATGGACCTTCTAGGTCTTGAAAGGAGTGGGAATTGGCTCCGGTGCCCGTCAGTGG
GCAGAGCGCACATCGCCCACAGTCCCCGAGAAGTTGGGGGGAGGGGTCGGCAATTGAACCGGTGCCTAGA
GAAGGTGGCGCGGGGTAAACTGGGAAAGTGATGTCGTGTACTGGCTCCGCCTTTTTCCCGAGGGTGGGGG
AGAACCGTATATAAGTGCAGTAGTCGCCGTGAACGTTCTTTTTCGCAACGGGTTTGCCGCCAGAACACAG
GTAAGTGCCGTGTGTGGTTCCCGCGGGCCTGGCCTCTTTACGGGTTATGGCCCTTGCGTGCCTTGAATTA
CTTCCACCTGGCTGCAGTACGTGATTCTTGATCCCGAGCTTCGGGTTGGAAGTGGGTGGGAGAGTTCGAG
GCCTTGCGCTTAAGGAGCCCCTTCGCCTCGTGCTTGAGTTGAGGCCTGGCCTGGGCGCTGGGGCCGCCGC
GTGCGAATCTGGTGGCACCTTCGCGCCTGTCTCGCTGCTTTCGATAAGTCTCTAGCCATTTAAAATTTTT
GATGACCTGCTGCGACGCTTTTTTTCTGGCAAGATAGTCTTGTAAATGCGGGCCAAGATCTGCACACTGG
TATTTCGGTTTTTGGGGCCGCGGGCGGCGACGGGGCCCGTGCGTCCCAGCGCACATGTTCGGCGAGGCGG
GGCCTGCGAGCGCGGCCACCGAGAATCGGACGGGGGTAGTCTCAAGCTGGCCGGCCTGCTCTGGTGCCTG
GCCTCGCGCCGCCGTGTATCGCCCCGCCCTGGGCGGCAAGGCTGGCCCGGTCGGCACCAGTTGCGTGAGC
GGAAAGATGGCCGCTTCCCGGCCCTGCTGCAGGGAGCTCAAAATGGAGGACGCGGCGCTCGGGAGAGCGG
GCGGGTGAGTCACCCACACAAAGGAAAAGGGCCTTTCCGTCCTCAGCCGTCGCTTCATGTGACTCCACGG
AGTACCGGGCGCCGTCCAGGCACCTCGATTAGTTCTCGAGCTTTTGGAGTACGTCGTCTTTAGGTTGGGG
GGAGGGGTTTTATGCGATGGAGTTTCCCCACACTGAGTGGGTGGAGACTGAAGTTAGGCCAGCTTGGCAC
TTGATGTAATTCTCCTTGGAATTTGCCCTTTTTGAGTTTGGATCTTGGTTCATTCTCAAGCCTCAGACAG
TGGTTCAAAGTTTTTTTCTTCCATTTCAGGTGTCGTGAGGCTAGCACCGCCACCATGCAGAGTAATATGG
TCCGGAAAAAGAACCCCCCTCTGAGAAACGTTGCAAGTGAAGGCGAGGGCCAGATCCTGGAGCCTATAGG
TACAGAAAGCAAGGTATCTGGAAAGAACAAAGAATTTTCTGCAGATCAGATGTCAGAAAATACGGATCAG
AGTGATGCTGCAGAACTAAATCATAAGGAGGAACATAGCTTGCATGTTCAAGATCCATCTTCTAGCAGTA
AGAAGGACTTGAAAAGCGCAGTTCTGAGTGAGAAGGCTGGCTTCAATTATGAAAGCCCCAGTAAGGGAGG
AAACTTTCCCTCCTTTCCGCATGATGAGGTGACAGACAGAAATATGTTGGCTTTCTCATCTCCAGCTGCT
GGGGGAGTCTGTGAGCCCTTGAAGTCTCCGCAAAGAGCAGAGGCAGATGACCCTCAAGATATGGCCTGCA
CCCCCTCAGGGGACTCACTGGAGACAAAGGAAGATCAGAAGATGTCACCAAAGGCTACAGAGGAAACAGG
GCAAGCACAGAGTGGTCAAGCCAATTGTCAAGGTTTGAGCCCAGTTTCAGTGGCCTCAAAAAACCCACAA
GTGCCTTCAGATGGGGGTGTAAGACTGAATAAATCCAAAACTGACTTACTGGTGAATGACAACCCAGACC
CGGCACCTCTGTCTCCAGAGCTTCAGGACTTTAAATGCAATATCTGTGGATATGGTTACTACGGCAACGA
CCCCACAGATCTGATTAAGCACTTCCGAAAGTATCACTTAGGACTGCATAACCGCACCAGGCAAGATGCT
GAGCTGGACAGCAAAATCTTGGCCCTTCATAACATGGTGCAGTTCAGCCATTCCAAAGACTTCCAGAAGG
TCAACCGTTCTGTGTTTTCTGGTGTGCTGCAGGACATCAATTCTTCAAGGCCTGTTTTACTAAATGGGAC
CTATGATGTGCAGGTGACTTCAGGTGGAACATTCATTGGCATTGGACGGAAAACACCAGATTGCCAAGGG
AACACCAAGTATTTCCGCTGTAAATTCTGCAATTTCACTTATATGGGCAACTCATCCACCGAATTAGAAC
AACATTTTCTTCAGACTCACCCAAACAAAATAAAAGCTTCTCTCCCCTCCTCTGAGGTTGCAAAACCTTC
AGAGAAAAACTCTAACAAGTCCATCCCTGCACTTCAATCCAGTGATTCTGGAGACTTGGGAAAATGGCAG
GACAAGATAACAGTCAAAGCAGGAGATGACACTCCTGTTGGGTACTCAGTGCCCATAAAGCCCCTCGATT
CCTCTAGACAAAATGGTACAGAGGCCACCAGTTACTACTGGTGTAAATTTTGTAGTTTCAGCTGTGAGTC
ATCTAGCTCACTTAAACTGCTAGAACATTATGGCAAGCAGCACGGAGCAGTGCAGTCAGGCGGCCTTAAT
CCAGAGTTAAATGATAAGCTTTCCAGGGGCTCTGTCATTAATCAGAATGATCTAGCCAAAAGTTCAGAAG
GAGAGACAATGACCAAGACAGACAAGAGCTCGAGTGGGGCTAAAAAGAAGGACTTCTCCAGCAAGGGAGC
CGAGGATAATATGGTAACGAGCTATAATTGTCAGTTCTGTGACTTCCGATATTCCAAAAGCCATGGCCCT
GATGTAATTGTAGTGGGGCCACTTCTCCGTCATTATCAACAGCTCCATAACATTCACAAGTGTACCATTA
AACACTGTCCATTCTGTCCCAGAGGACTTTGCAGCCCAGAAAAGCACCTTGGAGAAATTACTTATCCGTT
TGCTTGTAGAAAAAGTAATTGTTCCCACTGTGCACTCTTGCTTCTGCACTTGTCTCCTGGGGCGGCTGGA
AGCTCGCGAGTCAAACATCAGTGCCATCAGTGTTCATTCACCACCCCTGACGTAGATGTACTCCTCTTTC
ACTATGAAAGTGTGCATGAGTCCCAAGCATCGGATGTCAAACAAGAAGCAAATCACCTGCAAGGATCGGA
TGGGCAGCAGTCTGTCAAGGAAAGCAAAGAACACTCATGTACCAAATGTGATTTTATTACCCAAGTGGAA
GAAGAGATTTCCCGACACTACAGGAGAGCACACAGCTGCTACAAATGCCGTCAGTGCAGTTTTACAGCTG
CCGATACTCAGTCACTACTGGAGCACTTCAACACTGTTCACTGCCAGGAACAGGACATCACTACAGCCAA
CGGCGAAGAGGACGGTCATGCCATATCCACCATCAAAGAGGAGCCCAAAATTGACTTCAGGGTCTACAAT
CTGCTAACTCCAGACTCTAAAATGGGAGAGCCAGTTTCTGAGAGTGTGGTGAAGAGAGAGAAGCTGGAAG
AGAAGGACGGGCTCAAAGAGAAAGTTTGGACCGAGAGTTCCAGTGATGACCTTCGCAATGTGACTTGGAG
AGGGGCAGACATCCTGCGGGGGAGTCCGTCATACACCCAAGCAAGCCTGGGGCTGCTGACGCCTGTGTCT
GGCACCCAAGAGCAGACAAAGACTCTAAGGGATAGTCCCAATGTGGAGGCCGCCCATCTGGCGCGACCTA
TTTATGGCTTGGCTGTGGAAACCAAGGGATTCCTGCAGGGGGCGCCAGCTGGCGGAGAGAAGTCTGGGGC
CCTCCCCCAGCAGTATCCTGCATCGGGAGAAAACAAGTCCAAGGATGAATCCCAGTCCCTGTTACGGAGG
CGTAGAGGCTCCGGTGTTTTTTGTGCCAATTGCCTGACCACAAAGACCTCTCTCTGGCGAAAGAATGCAA
ATGGCGGATATGTATGCAACGCGTGTGGCCTCTACCAGAAGCTTCACTCGACTCCCAGGCCTTTAAACAT
CATTAAACAAAACAACGGTGAGCAGATTATTAGGAGGAGAACAAGAAAGCGCCTTAACCCAGAGGCACTT
CAGGCTGAGCAGCTCAACAAACAGCAGAGGGGCAGCAATGAGGAGCAAGTCAATGGAAGCCCGTTAGAGA
GGAGGTCAGAAGATCATCTAACTGAAAGTCACCAGAGAGAAATTCCACTCCCCAGCCTAAGTAAATACGA
AGCCCAGGGTTCATTGACTAAAAGCCATTCTGCTCAGCAGCCAGTCCTGGTCAGCCAAACTCTGGATATT
CACAAAAGGATGCAACCTTTGCACATTCAGATAAAAAGTCCTCAGGAAAGTACTGGAGATCCAGGAAATA
GTTCATCCGTATCTGAAGGGAAAGGAAGTTCTGAGAGAGGCAGTCCTATAGAAAAGTACATGAGACCTGC
GAAACACCCAAATTATTCACCACCAGGCAGCCCTATTGAAAAGTACCAGTACCCACTTTTTGGACTTCCC
TTTGTACATAATGACTTCCAGAGTGAAGCTGATTGGCTGCGGTTCTGGAGTAAATATAAGCTCTCCGTTC
CTGGGAATCCGCACTACTTGAGTCACGTGCCTGGCCTACCAAATCCTTGCCAAAACTATGTGCCTTATCC
CACCTTCAATCTGCCTCCTCATTTTTCAGCTGTTGGATCAGACAATGACATTCCTCTAGATTTGGCGATC
AAGCATTCCAGACCTGGGCCAACTGCAAACGGTGCCTCCAAGGAGAAAACGAAGGCACCACCAAATGTAA
AAAATGAAGGTCCCTTGAATGTAGTAAAAACAGAGAAAGTTGATAGAAGTACTCAAGATGAACTTTCAAC
AAAATGTGTGCACTGTGGCATTGTCTTTCTGGATGAAGTGATGTATGCTTTGCATATGAGTTGCCATGGT
GACAGTGGACCTTTCCAGTGCAGCATATGCCAGCATCTTTGCACGGACAAATATGACTTCACAACACATA
TCCAGAGGGGCCTGCATAGGAACAATGCACAAGTGGAAAAAAATGGAAAACCTAAAGAGTAGTAATGAAC
TAGTCCGTAACTTGAAAGTATTTCGATTTCTTGGCTTTATATATCTTGTGGAAAGGACGACGGGAGTACG
GATAGGACGCAAAGACGCGTTAAGTCGACAATCAACCTCTGGATTACAAAATTTGTGAAAGATTGACTGG
TATTCTTAACTATGTTGCTCCTTTTACGCTATGTGGATACGCTGCTTTAATGCCTTTGTATCATGCTATT
GCTTCCCGTATGGCTTTCATTTTCTCCTCCTTGTATAAATCCTGGTTGCTGTCTCTTTATGAGGAGTTGT
GGCCCGTTGTCAGGCAACGTGGCGTGGTGTGCACTGTGTTTGCTGACGCAACCCCCACTGGTTGGGGCAT
TGCCACCACCTGTCAGCTCCTTTCCGGGACTTTCGCTTTCCCCCTCCCTATTGCCACGGCGGAACTCATC
GCCGCCTGCCTTGCCCGCTGCTGGACAGGGGCTCGGCTGTTGGGCACTGACAATTCCGTGGTGTTGTCGG
GGAAATCATCGTCCTTTCCTTGGCTGCTCGCCTGTGTTGCCACCTGGATTCTGCGCGGGACGTCCTTCTG
CTACGTCCCTTCGGCCCTCAATCCAGCGGACCTTCCTTCCCGCGGCCTGCTGCCGGCTCTGCGGCCTCTT
CCGCGTCTTCGCCTTCGCCCTCAGACGAGTCGGATCTCCCTTTGGGCCGCCTCCCCGCGTCGACTTTAAG
ACCAATGACTTACAAGGCAGCTGTAGATCTTAGCCACTTTTTAAAAGAAAAGGGGGGACTGGAAGGGCTA
ATTCACTCCCAACGAAGACAAGATCTGCTTTTTGCTTGTACTGGGTCTCTCTGGTTAGACCAGATCTGAG
CCTGGGAGCTCTCTGGCTAACTAGGGAACCCACTGCTTAAGCCTCAATAAAGCTTGCCTTGAGTGCTTCA
AGTAGTGTGTGCCCGTCTGTTGTGTGACTCTGGTAACTAGAGATCCCTCAGACCCTTTTAGTCAGTGTGG
AAAATCTCTAGCAGTACGTATAGTAGTTCATGTCATCTTATTATTCAGTATTTATAACTTGCAAAGAAAT
GAATATCAGAGAGTGAGAGGAACTTGTTTATTGCAGCTTATAATGGTTACAAATAAAGCAATAGCATCAC
AAATTTCACAAATAAAGCATTTTTTTCACTGCATTCTAGTTGTGGTTTGTCCAAACTCATCAATGTATCT
TATCATGTCTGGCTCTAGCTATCCCGCCCCTAACTCCGCCCATCCCGCCCCTAACTCCGCCCAGTTCCGC
CCATTCTCCGCCCCATGGCTGACTAATTTTTTTTATTTATGCAGAGGCCGAGGCCGCCTCGGCCTCTGAG
CTATTCCAGAAGTAGTGAGGAGGCTTTTTTGGAGGCCTAGGGACGTACCCAATTCGCCCTATAGTGAGTC
GTATTACGCGCGCTCACTGGCCGTCGTTTTACAACGTCGTGACTGGGAAAACCCTGGCGTTACCCAACTT
AATCGCCTTGCAGCACATCCCCCTTTCGCCAGCTGGCGTAATAGCGAAGAGGCCCGCACCGATCGCCCTT
CCCAACAGTTGCGCAGCCTGAATGGCGAATGGG
[124 nt withheld, positions 9554-9677]
C
[91 nt withheld, positions 9679-9769]
A
[49 nt withheld, positions 9771-9819]
CCTTTGACGTTGGAGTCCACGTTCTTT
[37 nt withheld, positions 9847-9883]
ACCCTATCTCGGTCTATTCTTTTGATTTATAAGGGATTTTGCCGATTTCGGCCTATTGGTTAAAAAATGA
GCTGATTTAACAAAAATTTAACGCGAATTTTAACAAAATATTAACGCTTACAATTTAGGTGGCACTTTTC
GGGGAAATGTGCGCGGAACCCCTATTTGTTTATTTTTCTAAATACATTCAAATATGTATCCGCTCATGAG
ACAATAACCCTGATAAATGCTTCAATAATATTGAAAAAGGAAGAGTATGAGTATTCAACATTTCCGTGTC
GCCCTTATTCCCTTTTTTGCGGCATTTTGCCTTCCTGTTTTTGCTCACCCAGAAACGCTGGTGAAAGTAA
AAGATGCTGAAGATCAGTTGGGTGCACGAGTGGGTTACATCGAACTGGATCTCAACAGCGGTAAGATCCT
TGAGAGTTTTCGCCCCGAAGAACGTTTTCCAATGATGAGCACTTTTAAAGTTCTGCTATGTGGCGCGGTA
TTATCCCGTATTGACGCCGGGCAAGAGCAACTCGGTCGCCGCATACACTATTCTCAGAATGACTTGGTTG
AGTACTCACCAGTCACAGAAAAGCATCTTACGGATGGCATGACAGTAAGAGAATTATGCAGTGCTGCCAT
AACCATGAGTGATAACACTGCGGCCAACTTACTTCTGACAACGATCGGAGGACCGAAGGAGCTAACCGCT
TTTTTGCACAACATGGGGGATCATGTAACTCGCCTTGATCGTTGGGAACCGGAGCTGAATGAAGCCATAC
CAAACGACGAGCGTGACACCACGATGCCTGTAGCAATGGCAACAACGTTGCGCAAACTATTAACTGGCGA
ACTACTTACTCTAGCTTCCCGGCAACAATTAATAGACTGGATGGAGGCGGATAAAGTTGCAGGACCACTT
CTGCGCTCGGCCCTTCCGGCTGGCTGGTTTATTGCTGATAAATCTGGAGCCGGTGAGCGTGGGTCTCGCG
GTATCATTGCAGCACTGGGGCCAGATGGTAAGCCCTCCCGTATCGTAGTTATCTACACGACGGGGAGTCA
GGCAACTATGGATGAACGAAATAGACAGATCGCTGAGATAGGTGCCTCACTGATTAAGCATTGGTAACTG
TCAGACCAAGTTTACTCATATATACTTTAGATTGATTTAAAACTTCATTTTTAATTTAAAAGGATCTAGG
TGAAGATCCTTTTTGATAATCTCATGACCAAAATCCCTTAACGTGAGTTTTCGTTCCACTGAGCGTCAGA
CCCCGTAGAAAAGATCAAAGGATCTTCTTGAGATCCTTTTTTTCTGCGCGTAATCTGCTGCTTGCAAACA
AAAAAACCACCGCTACCAGCGGTGGTTTGTTTGCCGGATCAAGAGCTACCAACTCTTTTTCCGAAGGTAA
CTGGCTTCAGCAGAGCGCAGATACCAAATACTGTTCTTCTAGTGTAGCCGTAGTTAGGCCACCACTTCAA
GAACTCTGTAGCACCGCCTACATACCTCGCTCTGCTAATCCTGTTACCAGTGGCTGCTGCCAGTGGCGAT
AAGTCGTGTCTTACCGGGTTGGACTCAAGACGATAGTTACCGGATAAGGCGCAGCGGTCGGGCTGAACGG
GGGGTTCGTGCACACAGCCCAGCTTGGAGCGAACGACCTACACCGAACTGAGATACCTACAGCGTGAGCT
ATGAGAAAGCGCCACGCTTCCCGAAGGGAGAAAGGCGGACAGGTATCCGGTAAGCGGCAGGGTCGGAACA
GGAGAGCGCACGAGGGAGCTTCCAGGGGGAAACGCCTGGTATCTTTATAGTCCTGTCGGGTTTCGCCACC
TCTGACTTGAGCGTCGATTTTTGTGATGCTCGTCAGGGGGGCGGAGCCTATGGAAAAACGCCAGCAACGC
GGCCTTTTTACGGTTCCTGGCCTTTTGCTGGCCTTTTGCTCACATGTTCTTTCCTGCGTTATCCCCTGAT
TCTGTGGATAACCGTATTACCGCCTTTGAGTGAGCTGATACCGCTCGCCGCAGCCGAACGACCGAGCGCA
GCGAGTCAGTGAGCGAGGAAGCGGAAGAGCGCCCAATACGCAAACCGCCTCTCCCCGCGCGTTGGCCGAT
TCATTAATGCAGCTGGCACGACAGGTTTCCCGACTGGAAAGCGGGCAGTGAGCGCAACGCAATTAATGTG
AGTTAGCTCACTCATTAGGCACCCCAGGCTTTACACTTTATGCTTCCGGCTCGTATGTTGTGTGGAATTG
TGAGCGGATAACAATTTCACACAGGAAACAGCTATGACCATGATTACGCCAAGCGCGCAATTAACCCTCA
CTAAAGGGAACAAAAGCTGGAGCTGCAAGC
Features (pLannotate 1.2.2; 31 found; start..end, strand, type, name):
      5..231     +  promoter       RSV promoter: Rous sarcoma virus enhancer/promoter
    232..412     +  LTR            5' LTR (truncated): truncated 5' long terminal repeat (LTR) from HIV-1
    459..584     +  misc_feature   HIV-1 Ψ: packaging signal of human immunodeficiency virus type 1
    568..931     +  CDS            HIV-1 gag (fragment): gag protein from human immunodeficiency virus 1; gag
   1077..1310    +  misc_feature   RRE: The Rev response element (RRE) of HIV-1 allows for Rev-dependent mRNA export from the nucleus to the cytoplasm.
   1687..1713    +  CDS            Rev (fragment): human immunodeficiency virus 1 (HIV-1) Rev protein; rev; enhances nuclear export of unspliced and incompletely spliced viral mRNAs
   1720..1743    +  promoter       SV40 promoter (fragment): SV40 early promoter
   1744..1815    +  promoter       SV40 promoter (fragment): SV40 enhancer and early promoter
   1839..1974    +  rep_origin     SV40 ori: SV40 origin of replication
   2020..2616    +  CDS            PuroR (fragment): puromycin N-acetyltransferase; pac from Streptomyces; confers resistance to puromycin
   2665..2782    +  misc_feature   cPPT/CTS: central polypurine tract and central termination sequence of HIV-1
   2847..2913    +  CDS            small t antigen (fragment): SV40 (simian virus 40) small t antigen
   2920..4098    +  promoter       EF-1α promoter: strong constitutive promoter for human elongation factor EF-1α
   4127..7969    +  CDS            TRPS1: TRPS1_HUMAN - Experimental evidence at protein level: Swiss-Prot protein existence level 1. Transcriptional repressor. Binds specifically to GATA sequences and represses expression of GATA-regulated genes at selected sites and stages in vertebrate development. Regulates chondrocyte proliferation and differentiation. Executes multiple functions in proliferating chondrocytes, expanding the region of distal chondrocytes, activating proliferation in columnar cells and supporting the differentiation of columnar into hypertrophic chondrocytes. From Homo sapiens (Human).
   7985..8038    +  promoter       U6 promoter (fragment): RNA polymerase III promoter for human U6 snRNA
   8080..8668    +  misc_feature   WPRE: woodchuck hepatitis virus posttranscriptional regulatory element
   8719..8738    +  misc_feature   cPPT/CTS (fragment): central polypurine tract and central termination sequence of HIV-1
   8740..8973    +  LTR            3' LTR (ΔU3): self-inactivating 3' long terminal repeat (LTR) from HIV-1
   9051..9172    +  polyA_signal   SV40 poly(A) signal: SV40 polyadenylation signal
   9212..9347    +  rep_origin     SV40 ori: SV40 origin of replication
   9368..9386    -  promoter       T7 promoter: promoter for bacteriophage T7 RNA polymerase
   9394..9549    +  CDS            lacZα (fragment): LacZα fragment of β-galactosidase; lacZ fragment
   9554..9982    +  rep_origin     f1 ori (sequence partly withheld): f1 bacteriophage origin of replication; arrow indicates direction of (+) strand synthesis
  10035..10139   +  promoter       AmpR promoter: bla
  10140..11000   +  CDS            AmpR: β-lactamase; bla; confers resistance to ampicillin, carbenicillin, and related antibiotics
  11171..11759   +  rep_origin     ori: high-copy-number ColE1/pMB1/pBR322/pUC origin of replication
  11942..12034   +  CDS            lacI (fragment): lac repressor; lacI; The lac repressor binds to the lac operator to inhibit transcription in E. coli. This inhibition can be relieved by adding lactose or isopropyl-β-D-thiogalactopyranoside (IPTG).
  12047..12068   +  protein_bind   CAP binding site: CAP binding activates transcription in the presence of cAMP. E. coli catabolite activator protein
  12083..12113   +  promoter       lac promoter: promoter for the E. coli lac operon
  12117..12139   +  protein_bind   lac operator (fragment): The lac repressor binds to the lac operator to inhibit transcription in E. coli. This inhibition can be relieved by adding lactose or isopropyl-β-D-thiogalactopyranoside (IPTG). lac repressor encoded by lacI
  12182..12200   +  promoter       T3 promoter: promoter for bacteriophage T3 RNA polymerase
