[The description below was written by a language model from this plasmid's Addgene catalogue record and pLannotate feature annotations shown in this document.]
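Description:
TFORF2138 is a lentiviral mammalian expression plasmid built on the pLX_TRC317 backbone and belongs to a barcoded library of transcription factor open reading frames. It is propagated in E. coli through a high-copy ColE1/pUC-type origin with ampicillin selection (AmpR under its own bla promoter). It also carries an f1 origin and remnants of a lac/lacZα cloning region flanked by T7 and T3 promoters. The depositor warns that the plasmid can recombine, which is common for LTR-containing vectors.

The viral portion has a third-generation, self-inactivating layout. An RSV promoter drives a truncated HIV-1 5' LTR, followed by the Ψ packaging signal with a partial gag fragment, the RRE for Rev-dependent export of genomic RNA, a cPPT/CTS element, and a ΔU3 3' LTR followed by an SV40 poly(A) signal. Two expression units sit between the LTRs. An SV40 early promoter/origin region drives puromycin N-acetyltransferase, which allows selection of transduced cells. Downstream, the strong constitutive EF-1α promoter drives human TRPS1, a GATA-binding transcriptional repressor involved in chondrocyte proliferation and differentiation. A WPRE after the ORF enhances transcript stability and expression.

The record states that each ORF in the collection is paired with a unique 24-bp barcode, but the feature table does not annotate it. The listed insert is somewhat longer than the annotated TRPS1 coding sequence, so the insert probably includes flanking sequence such as the barcode, and the short U6 promoter fragment lying between the ORF and the WPRE may also be part of it.

The construct is intended for TRPS1 overexpression, alone or in pooled transcription factor screens where barcode sequencing identifies which factor each cell received, as in directed differentiation studies.
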