Addgene plasmid #143571: TFORF2138
Purpose: Lentiviral vector for overexpressing transcription factor ORFs with unique 24-bp barcodes. Barcodes facilitate identification of transcription factors in pooled screens.
Depositing lab: Feng Zhang. Depositing organization: Broad Institute. Publication: A transcription factor atlas of directed differentiation. Joung J, Ma S, Tay T, Geiger-Schuller KR, Kirchgatterer PC, Verdine VK, Guo B, Arias-Garcia MA, Allen WE, Singh A, Kuksenko O, Abudayyeh OO, Gootenberg JS, Fu Z, Macrae RK, Buenrostro JD, Regev A, Zhang F. Cell. 2023 Jan 5;186(1):209-229.e26. doi: 10.1016/j.cell.2022.11.026. PubMed 36608654.
Backbone
  Vector backbone: pLX_TRC317
  Backbone manufacturer: Broad Institute Genetic Perturbation Platform
  Backbone size w/o insert (bp): 8264
  Vector type: Mammalian Expression, Lentiviral
  Selectable markers: Puromycin
Growth in bacteria
  Bacterial resistance: Ampicillin, 100 μg/mL
  Growth temperature: 37°C
  Growth strain: NEB Stable
  Copy number: High Copy
Gene/Insert
  Gene/Insert name: TRPS1
  Species: H. sapiens (human)
  Insert size (bp): 3959
  Entrez Gene: TRPS1 (a.k.a. GC79, LGCR)
  Promoter: EF1a
  Cloning method: Unknown
  Sequencing primers: 5′ GGGTGGAGACTGAAGTTAGGCCAG; 3′ CACATAGCGTAAAAGGAGCAACATAG
Terms and licenses: Academic/Nonprofit Terms; Industry Terms: Not Available to Industry
Depositor comments: NM_001282902,ENST00000520276 . The transcription factor ORF portion of this plasmid was synthesized by Genewiz. Please test multiple small colonies in case of plasmid recombination. To make this collection available in a timely manner, a portion of this collection was not fully sequenced by Addgene. If an Addgene verified full plasmid sequence is not available, please contact us prior to placing an order to request the full sequence.
How to cite: TFORF2138 was a gift from Feng Zhang (Addgene plasmid # 143571 ; http://n2t.net/addgene:143571 ; RRID:Addgene_143571)
