>Addgene plasmid #143571 | TFORF2138 | depositor partial sequence | sequence record 282843 | Insert
ACCGCCACCATGCAGAGTAATATGGTCCGGAAAAAGAACCCCCCTCTGAGAAACGTTGCAAGTGAAGGCG
AGGGCCAGATCCTGGAGCCTATAGGTACAGAAAGCAAGGTATCTGGAAAGAACAAAGAATTTTCTGCAGA
TCAGATGTCAGAAAATACGGATCAGAGTGATGCTGCAGAACTAAATCATAAGGAGGAACATAGCTTGCAT
GTTCAAGATCCATCTTCTAGCAGTAAGAAGGACTTGAAAAGCGCAGTTCTGAGTGAGAAGGCTGGCTTCA
ATTATGAAAGCCCCAGTAAGGGAGGAAACTTTCCCTCCTTTCCGCATGATGAGGTGACAGACAGAAATAT
GTTGGCTTTCTCATCTCCAGCTGCTGGGGGAGTCTGTGAGCCCTTGAAGTCTCCGCAAAGAGCAGAGGCA
GATGACCCTCAAGATATGGCCTGCACCCCCTCAGGGGACTCACTGGAGACAAAGGAAGATCAGAAGATGT
CACCAAAGGCTACAGAGGAAACAGGGCAAGCACAGAGTGGTCAAGCCAATTGTCAAGGTTTGAGCCCAGT
TTCAGTGGCCTCAAAAAACCCACAAGTGCCTTCAGATGGGGGTGTAAGACTGAATAAATCCAAAACTGAC
TTACTGGTGAATGACAACCCAGACCCGGCACCTCTGTCTCCAGAGCTTCAGGACTTTAAATGCAATATCT
GTGGATATGGTTACTACGGCAACGACCCCACAGATCTGATTAAGCACTTCCGAAAGTATCACTTAGGACT
GCATAACCGCACCAGGCAAGATGCTGAGCTGGACAGCAAAATCTTGGCCCTTCATAACATGGTGCAGTTC
AGCCATTCCAAAGACTTCCAGAAGGTCAACCGTTCTGTGTTTTCTGGTGTGCTGCAGGACATCAATTCTT
CAAGGCCTGTTTTACTAAATGGGACCTATGATGTGCAGGTGACTTCAGGTGGAACATTCATTGGCATTGG
ACGGAAAACACCAGATTGCCAAGGGAACACCAAGTATTTCCGCTGTAAATTCTGCAATTTCACTTATATG
GGCAACTCATCCACCGAATTAGAACAACATTTTCTTCAGACTCACCCAAACAAAATAAAAGCTTCTCTCC
CCTCCTCTGAGGTTGCAAAACCTTCAGAGAAAAACTCTAACAAGTCCATCCCTGCACTTCAATCCAGTGA
TTCTGGAGACTTGGGAAAATGGCAGGACAAGATAACAGTCAAAGCAGGAGATGACACTCCTGTTGGGTAC
TCAGTGCCCATAAAGCCCCTCGATTCCTCTAGACAAAATGGTACAGAGGCCACCAGTTACTACTGGTGTA
AATTTTGTAGTTTCAGCTGTGAGTCATCTAGCTCACTTAAACTGCTAGAACATTATGGCAAGCAGCACGG
AGCAGTGCAGTCAGGCGGCCTTAATCCAGAGTTAAATGATAAGCTTTCCAGGGGCTCTGTCATTAATCAG
AATGATCTAGCCAAAAGTTCAGAAGGAGAGACAATGACCAAGACAGACAAGAGCTCGAGTGGGGCTAAAA
AGAAGGACTTCTCCAGCAAGGGAGCCGAGGATAATATGGTAACGAGCTATAATTGTCAGTTCTGTGACTT
CCGATATTCCAAAAGCCATGGCCCTGATGTAATTGTAGTGGGGCCACTTCTCCGTCATTATCAACAGCTC
CATAACATTCACAAGTGTACCATTAAACACTGTCCATTCTGTCCCAGAGGACTTTGCAGCCCAGAAAAGC
ACCTTGGAGAAATTACTTATCCGTTTGCTTGTAGAAAAAGTAATTGTTCCCACTGTGCACTCTTGCTTCT
GCACTTGTCTCCTGGGGCGGCTGGAAGCTCGCGAGTCAAACATCAGTGCCATCAGTGTTCATTCACCACC
CCTGACGTAGATGTACTCCTCTTTCACTATGAAAGTGTGCATGAGTCCCAAGCATCGGATGTCAAACAAG
AAGCAAATCACCTGCAAGGATCGGATGGGCAGCAGTCTGTCAAGGAAAGCAAAGAACACTCATGTACCAA
ATGTGATTTTATTACCCAAGTGGAAGAAGAGATTTCCCGACACTACAGGAGAGCACACAGCTGCTACAAA
TGCCGTCAGTGCAGTTTTACAGCTGCCGATACTCAGTCACTACTGGAGCACTTCAACACTGTTCACTGCC
AGGAACAGGACATCACTACAGCCAACGGCGAAGAGGACGGTCATGCCATATCCACCATCAAAGAGGAGCC
CAAAATTGACTTCAGGGTCTACAATCTGCTAACTCCAGACTCTAAAATGGGAGAGCCAGTTTCTGAGAGT
GTGGTGAAGAGAGAGAAGCTGGAAGAGAAGGACGGGCTCAAAGAGAAAGTTTGGACCGAGAGTTCCAGTG
ATGACCTTCGCAATGTGACTTGGAGAGGGGCAGACATCCTGCGGGGGAGTCCGTCATACACCCAAGCAAG
CCTGGGGCTGCTGACGCCTGTGTCTGGCACCCAAGAGCAGACAAAGACTCTAAGGGATAGTCCCAATGTG
GAGGCCGCCCATCTGGCGCGACCTATTTATGGCTTGGCTGTGGAAACCAAGGGATTCCTGCAGGGGGCGC
CAGCTGGCGGAGAGAAGTCTGGGGCCCTCCCCCAGCAGTATCCTGCATCGGGAGAAAACAAGTCCAAGGA
TGAATCCCAGTCCCTGTTACGGAGGCGTAGAGGCTCCGGTGTTTTTTGTGCCAATTGCCTGACCACAAAG
ACCTCTCTCTGGCGAAAGAATGCAAATGGCGGATATGTATGCAACGCGTGTGGCCTCTACCAGAAGCTTC
ACTCGACTCCCAGGCCTTTAAACATCATTAAACAAAACAACGGTGAGCAGATTATTAGGAGGAGAACAAG
AAAGCGCCTTAACCCAGAGGCACTTCAGGCTGAGCAGCTCAACAAACAGCAGAGGGGCAGCAATGAGGAG
CAAGTCAATGGAAGCCCGTTAGAGAGGAGGTCAGAAGATCATCTAACTGAAAGTCACCAGAGAGAAATTC
CACTCCCCAGCCTAAGTAAATACGAAGCCCAGGGTTCATTGACTAAAAGCCATTCTGCTCAGCAGCCAGT
CCTGGTCAGCCAAACTCTGGATATTCACAAAAGGATGCAACCTTTGCACATTCAGATAAAAAGTCCTCAG
GAAAGTACTGGAGATCCAGGAAATAGTTCATCCGTATCTGAAGGGAAAGGAAGTTCTGAGAGAGGCAGTC
CTATAGAAAAGTACATGAGACCTGCGAAACACCCAAATTATTCACCACCAGGCAGCCCTATTGAAAAGTA
CCAGTACCCACTTTTTGGACTTCCCTTTGTACATAATGACTTCCAGAGTGAAGCTGATTGGCTGCGGTTC
TGGAGTAAATATAAGCTCTCCGTTCCTGGGAATCCGCACTACTTGAGTCACGTGCCTGGCCTACCAAATC
CTTGCCAAAACTATGTGCCTTATCCCACCTTCAATCTGCCTCCTCATTTTTCAGCTGTTGGATCAGACAA
TGACATTCCTCTAGATTTGGCGATCAAGCATTCCAGACCTGGGCCAACTGCAAACGGTGCCTCCAAGGAG
AAAACGAAGGCACCACCAAATGTAAAAAATGAAGGTCCCTTGAATGTAGTAAAAACAGAGAAAGTTGATA
GAAGTACTCAAGATGAACTTTCAACAAAATGTGTGCACTGTGGCATTGTCTTTCTGGATGAAGTGATGTA
TGCTTTGCATATGAGTTGCCATGGTGACAGTGGACCTTTCCAGTGCAGCATATGCCAGCATCTTTGCACG
GACAAATATGACTTCACAACACATATCCAGAGGGGCCTGCATAGGAACAATGCACAAGTGGAAAAAAATG
GAAAACCTAAAGAGTAGTAATGAACTAGTCCGTAACTTGAAAGTATTTCGATTTCTTGGCTTTATATATC
TTGTGGAAAGGACGACGGGAGTACGGATAGGACGCAAAG
