>Addgene plasmid #143571 | TFORF2138 | depositor partial sequence | sequence record 282844 | Barcode
CGGGAGTACGGATAGGACGCAAAG
